Addgene plasmid #179664: CMVTO-p450-P3-cTVMVP
Purpose: ER-associated uncaged-cTVMVP with P3 leucine zipper
Depositing lab: Xiaojing Gao. Depositing organization: Stanford University. Publication: Protease-controlled secretion and display of intercellular signals. Vlahos AE, Kang J, Aldrete CA, Zhu R, Chong LS, Elowitz MB, Gao XJ. Nat Commun. 2022 Feb 17;13(1):912. doi: 10.1038/s41467-022-28623-y. PubMed 35177637.
Backbone
  Vector backbone: CMVTO-FlpIn
  Vector type: Mammalian Expression
Growth in bacteria
  Bacterial resistance: Ampicillin, 100 μg/mL
  Growth temperature: 37°C
  Growth strain: DH5alpha
  Copy number: High Copy
Gene/Insert
  Gene/Insert name: cTVMVP
  Species: Synthetic
Terms and licenses: Academic/Nonprofit Terms; Industry Terms: Not Available to Industry
How to cite: CMVTO-p450-P3-cTVMVP was a gift from Xiaojing Gao (Addgene plasmid # 179664 ; http://n2t.net/addgene:179664 ; RRID:Addgene_179664)
