[The description below was written by a language model from this plasmid's Addgene catalogue record and pLannotate feature annotations shown in this document.]
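Description:
CMVTO-p450-P3-cTVMVP is a 5.7 kb mammalian expression plasmid built on the CMVTO-FlpIn backbone. It is propagated in E. coli at high copy from a ColE1/pUC-type origin under ampicillin selection (AmpR with its bla promoter). The expression cassette is driven by the human CMV immediate-early enhancer and promoter. Short tet operator-like fragments lie immediately downstream of the promoter, an arrangement consistent with a "CMV-TO" promoter that a Tet repressor can silence and tetracycline-class inducers can relieve. Transcription terminates at a bovine growth hormone polyadenylation signal.

The synthetic open reading frame begins with a fragment of rabbit cytochrome P450 CYP2C1, which serves as the ER-association element according to the stated purpose. A fragment of the tobacco vein mottling virus polyprotein from the NIa protease region lies downstream and corresponds to cTVMVP, presumably the C-terminal part of a split TVMV protease. The P3 leucine zipper named in the title is not annotated, but it probably occupies the unannotated gap between these two fragments. Such a zipper would typically let this fragment pair with a partner carrying a complementary zipper to reconstitute protease activity, although the record does not spell this out. "Uncaged" marks this as a version without an inhibitory caging element.

Downstream of the cassette, an FRT site directly precedes a hygromycin resistance gene that has no annotated promoter of its own and ends in an SV40 poly(A) signal. This is the usual Flp-In design, in which FLP-mediated integration at a genomic FRT landing site activates hygromycin resistance and gives stable single-copy lines. The plasmid comes from work on protease-controlled secretion and surface display of intercellular signals.
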