Features (pLannotate 1.2.2; 23 found; start..end, strand, type, name):
    522..1382    -  CDS            AmpR: β-lactamase; bla; confers resistance to ampicillin, carbenicillin, and related antibiotics
   1383..1487    -  promoter       AmpR promoter: bla
   1546..1598    -  misc_feature   bom (fragment): basis of mobility region from pBR322
   1748..2127    +  enhancer       CMV enhancer: human cytomegalovirus immediate early enhancer
   2128..2331    +  promoter       CMV promoter: human cytomegalovirus (CMV) immediate early promoter
   2333..2352    +  promoter       PLtetO-1 promoter (fragment): modified phage lambda PL promoter with tet operator sites (Lutz and Bujard, 1997)
   2354..2373    +  promoter       PLtetO-1 promoter (fragment): modified phage lambda PL promoter with tet operator sites (Lutz and Bujard, 1997)
   2381..2414    +  promoter       TRE3GV promoter (fragment): 3rd-generation Tet-responsive promoter that can be activated by binding of Tet-On® 3G, optimized for retroviral and lentiviral vectors
   2504..2599    +  CDS            CYP2C1 (fragment): CP2C1_RABIT - Experimental evidence at protein level: Swiss-Prot protein existence level 1. Cytochromes P450 are a group of heme-thiolate monooxygenases. In liver microsomes, this enzyme is involved in an NADPH-dependent electron transport pathway. It oxidizes a variety of structurally unrelated compounds, including steroids, fatty acids, and xenobiotics. From Oryctolagus cuniculus (Rabbit).
   2720..3070    +  CDS            POLG_TVMV (fragment): Experimental evidence at protein level: Swiss-Prot protein existence level 1. [Nuclear inclusion protein A]: has RNA-binding and proteolytic activities. From Tobacco vein mottling virus (TVMV).
   3182..3406    +  polyA_signal   bGH poly(A) signal: bovine growth hormone polyadenylation signal
   3422..3445    +  polyA_signal   bGH poly(A) signal (fragment): bovine growth hormone polyadenylation signal
   3449..3470    +  promoter       SV40 promoter (fragment): SV40 enhancer and early promoter
   3491..3724    +  rep_origin     f1 ori (fragment) (sequence partly withheld): f1 bacteriophage origin of replication; arrow indicates direction of (+) strand synthesis
   3729..3776    +  protein_bind   FRT: FLP-mediated recombination occurs in the 8-bp core sequence TCTAGAAA (Turan and Bode, 2011). FLP recombinase from the Saccharomyces cerevisiae 2μ plasmid
   3784..4806    +  CDS            HygR: aminoglycoside phosphotransferase from E. coli; aph(4)-Ia; confers resistance to hygromycin
   4816..4941    +  CDS            ble (fragment): BLE_KLEPN - Experimental evidence at protein level: Swiss-Prot protein existence level 1. Binding protein with a strong affinity to the bleomycin family of antibiotics. Binds to CL990; an antimitotic-antibiotic compound. From Klebsiella pneumoniae.
   4936..5057    +  polyA_signal   SV40 poly(A) signal: SV40 polyadenylation signal
   5130..5146    -  protein_bind   lac operator: The lac repressor binds to the lac operator to inhibit transcription in E. coli. This inhibition can be relieved by adding lactose or isopropyl-β-D-thiogalactopyranoside (IPTG). lac repressor encoded by lacI
   5154..5184    -  promoter       lac promoter: promoter for the E. coli lac operon
   5199..5220    -  protein_bind   CAP binding site: CAP binding activates transcription in the presence of cAMP. E. coli catabolite activator protein
   5233..5325    -  CDS            lacI (fragment): lac repressor; lacI; The lac repressor binds to the lac operator to inhibit transcription in E. coli. This inhibition can be relieved by adding lactose or isopropyl-β-D-thiogalactopyranoside (IPTG).
   5508..351     -  rep_origin     ori (across the origin): high-copy-number ColE1/pMB1/pBR322/pUC origin of replication
>Addgene plasmid #179664 | CMVTO-p450-P3-cTVMVP | addgene full sequence | sequence record 355727 | Addgene NGS Result
TCCAAGCTGGGCTGTGTGCACGAACCCCCCGTTCAGCCCGACCGCTGCGCCTTATCCGGTAACTATCGTC
TTGAGTCCAACCCGGTAAGACACGACTTATCGCCACTGGCAGCAGCCACTGGTAACAGGATTAGCAGAGC
GAGGTATGTAGGCGGTGCTACAGAGTTCTTGAAGTGGTGGCCTAACTACGGCTACACTAGAAGAACAGTA
TTTGGTATCTGCGCTCTGCTGAAGCCAGTTACCTTCGGAAAAAGAGTTGGTAGCTCTTGATCCGGCAAAC
AAACCACCGCTGGTAGCGGTGGTTTTTTTGTTTGCAAGCAGCAGATTACGCGCAGAAAAAAAGGATCTCA
AGAAGATCCTTTGATCTTTTCTACGGGGTCTGACGCTCAGTGGAACGAAAACTCACGTTAAGGGATTTTG
GTCATGAGATTATCAAAAAGGATCTTCACCTAGATCCTTTTAAATTAAAAATGAAGTTTTAAATCAATCT
AAAGTATATATGAGTAAACTTGGTCTGACAGTTACCAATGCTTAATCAGTGAGGCACCTATCTCAGCGAT
CTGTCTATTTCGTTCATCCATAGTTGCCTGACTCCCCGTCGTGTAGATAACTACGATACGGGAGGGCTTA
CCATCTGGCCCCAGTGCTGCAATGATACCGCGAGACCCACGCTCACCGGCTCCAGATTTATCAGCAATAA
ACCAGCCAGCCGGAAGGGCCGAGCGCAGAAGTGGTCCTGCAACTTTATCCGCCTCCATCCAGTCTATTAA
TTGTTGCCGGGAAGCTAGAGTAAGTAGTTCGCCAGTTAATAGTTTGCGCAACGTTGTTGCCATTGCTACA
GGCATCGTGGTGTCACGCTCGTCGTTTGGTATGGCTTCATTCAGCTCCGGTTCCCAACGATCAAGGCGAG
TTACATGATCCCCCATGTTGTGCAAAAAAGCGGTTAGCTCCTTCGGTCCTCCGATCGTTGTCAGAAGTAA
GTTGGCCGCAGTGTTATCACTCATGGTTATGGCAGCACTGCATAATTCTCTTACTGTCATGCCATCCGTA
AGATGCTTTTCTGTGACTGGTGAGTACTCAACCAAGTCATTCTGAGAATAGTGTATGCGGCGACCGAGTT
GCTCTTGCCCGGCGTCAATACGGGATAATACCGCGCCACATAGCAGAACTTTAAAAGTGCTCATCATTGG
AAAACGTTCTTCGGGGCGAAAACTCTCAAGGATCTTACCGCTGTTGAGATCCAGTTCGATGTAACCCACT
CGTGCACCCAACTGATCTTCAGCATCTTTTACTTTCACCAGCGTTTCTGGGTGAGCAAAAACAGGAAGGC
AAAATGCCGCAAAAAAGGGAATAAGGGCGACACGGAAATGTTGAATACTCATACTCTTCCTTTTTCAATA
TTATTGAAGCATTTATCAGGGTTATTGTCTCATGAGCGGATACATATTTGAATGTATTTAGAAAAATAAA
CAAATAGGGGTTCCGCGCACATTTCCCCGAAAAGTGCCACCTGACGTCGACGGATCGGGAGATCTCCCGA
TCCCCTATGGTGCACTCTCAGTACAATCTGCTCTGATGCCGCATAGTTAAGCCAGTATCTGCTCCCTGCT
TGTGTGTTGGAGGTCGCTGAGTAGTGCGCGAGCAAAATTTAAGCTACAACAAGGCAAGGCTTGACCGACA
ATTGCATGAAGAATCTGCTTAGGGTTAGGCGTTTTGCGCTGCTTCGTACGGGCCAGATATACGCGTTGAC
ATTGATTATTGACTAGTTATTAATAGTAATCAATTACGGGGTCATTAGTTCATAGCCCATATATGGAGTT
CCGCGTTACATAACTTACGGTAAATGGCCCGCCTGGCTGACCGCCCAACGACCCCCGCCCATTGACGTCA
ATAATGACGTATGTTCCCATAGTAACGCCAATAGGGACTTTCCATTGACGTCAATGGGTGGAGTATTTAC
GGTAAACTGCCCACTTGGCAGTACATCAAGTGTATCATATGCCAAGTACGCCCCCTATTGACGTCAATGA
CGGTAAATGGCCCGCCTGGCATTATGCCCAGTACATGACCTTATGGGACTTTCCTACTTGGCAGTACATC
TACGTATTAGTCATCGCTATTACCATGGTGATGCGGTTTTGGCAGTACATCAATGGGCGTGGATAGCGGT
TTGACTCACGGGGATTTCCAAGTCTCCACCCCATTGACGTCAATGGGAGTTTGTTTTGGCACCAAAATCA
ACGGGACTTTCCAAAATGTCGTAACAACTCCGCCCCATTGACGCAAATGGGCGGTAGGCGTGTACGGTGG
GAGGTCTATATAAGCAGAGCTCTCCCTATCAGTGATAGAGATCTCCCTATCAGTGATAGAGATCGTCGAC
GAGCTCGTTTAGTGAACCGTCAGATCGCCTGGAGACGCCATCCACGCTGTTTTGACCTCCATAGAAGACA
CCGGGACCGATCCAGCCTCCGGACTCTAGCGTTTAAACTTAAGCTTCGCCACCATGGACCCCGTTGTCGT
ACTGGGACTCTGCTTGTCCTGCCTGCTCCTCCTTAGTTTGTGGAAACAATCTTATGGGGGTGGAAAACTT
GGCTCCGGGGGAGGATCCCCGGAAGATGAGATCCAGCAACTGGAAGAAGAAATCGCTCAGCTGGAACAGA
AAAACGCAGCGCTGAAAGAGAAAAACCAGGCGCTGAAATACGGTAGTAGTGGCTCGAGTAAATCAGTCTC
CTCCCTCGTGTCCGAATCCTCTCACATCGTTCACAAGGAAGATACCAGTTTCTGGCAGCATTGGATTACC
ACAAAAGACGGGCAGTGCGGCTCACCGCTGGTGTCTATCATTGACGGGAACATTCTGGGAATCCACTCCC
TGACACACACCACTAACGGCTCAAACTATTTCGTTGAGTTCCCAGAGAAGTTCGTAGCTACATATCTGGA
CGCTGCGGACGGCTGGTGCAAGAACTGGAAATTCAACGCGGACAAGATTTCATGGGGTAGTTTCACGCTT
GTCGAAGACGCGCCCGAGGACGACTTTATGGCGAAAAAAACCGTGGCTGCTATTATGGATAGCTAGCTCG
AGGAGGGCCCGAACAAAAACTCATCTCAGAAGAGGATCTGAATAGCGCCGTCGACCATCATCATAATCAT
CATTGAGTTTAAACCCGCTGATCAGCCTCGACTGTGCCTTCTAGTTGCCAGCCATCTGTTGTTTGCCCCT
CCCCCGTGCCTTCCTTGACCCTGGAAGGTGCCACTCCCACTGTCCTTTCCTAATAAAATGAGGAAATTGC
ATCGCATTGTCTGAGTAGGTGTCATTCTATTCTGGGGGGTGGGGTGGGGCAGGACAGCAAGGGGGAGGAT
TGGGAAGACAATAGCAGGCATGCTGGGGATGCGGTGGGCTCTATGGAGATCTATCGATGTTCTGGGGATG
CGGTGGGCTCTATGGCTTCTGAGGCGGAAAGAACCAGCTGGGGCTCTAGGGGGTATCCCC
[124 nt withheld, positions 3491-3614]
C
[91 nt withheld, positions 3616-3706]
AGGGTGATGGTTCACGTACCTAGAAGTTCCTATTCCGAAGTTCCTATTCTCTAGAAAGTATAGGAACTTC
CTTGGCCAAAAAGCCTGAACTCACCGCGACGTCTGTCGAGAAGTTTCTGATCGAAAAGTTCGACAGCGTC
TCCGACCTGATGCAGCTCTCGGAGGGCGAAGAATCTCGTGCTTTCAGCTTCGATGTAGGAGGGCGTGGAT
ATGTCCTGCGGGTAAATAGCTGCGCCGATGGTTTCTACAAAGATCGTTATGTTTATCGGCACTTTGCATC
GGCCGCGCTCCCGATTCCGGAAGTGCTTGACATTGGGGAATTCAGCGAGAGCCTGACCTATTGCATCTCC
CGCCGTGCACAGGGTGTCACGTTGCAAGACCTGCCTGAAACCGAACTGCCCGCTGTTCTGCAGCCGGTCG
CGGAGGCCATGGATGCGATCGCTGCGGCCGATCTTAGCCAGACGAGCGGGTTCGGCCCATTCGGACCGCA
AGGAATCGGTCAATACACTACATGGCGTGATTTCATATGCGCGATTGCTGATCCCCATGTGTATCACTGG
CAAACTGTGATGGACGACACCGTCAGTGCGTCCGTCGCGCAGGCTCTCGATGAGCTGATGCTTTGGGCCG
AGGACTGCCCCGAAGTCCGGCACCTCGTGCACGCGGATTTCGGCTCCAACAATGTCCTGACGGACAATGG
CCGCATAACAGCGGTCATTGACTGGAGCGAGGCGATGTTCGGGGATTCCCAATACGAGGTCGCCAACATC
TTCTTCTGGAGGCCGTGGTTGGCTTGTATGGAGCAGCAGACGCGCTACTTCGAGCGGAGGCATCCGGAGC
TTGCAGGATCGCCGCGGCTCCGGGCGTATATGCTCCGCATTGGTCTTGACCAACTCTATCAGAGCTTGGT
TGACGGCAATTTCGATGATGCAGCTTGGGCGCAGGGTCGATGCGACGCAATCGTCCGATCCGGAGCCGGG
ACTGTCGGGCGTACACAAATCGCCCGCAGAAGCGCGGCCGTCTGGACCGATGGCTGTGTAGAAGTACTCG
CCGATAGTGGAAACCGACGCCCCAGCACTCGTCCGAGGGCAAAGGAATAGCACGTACTACGAGATTTCGA
TTCCACCGCCGCCTTCTATGAAAGGTTGGGCTTCGGAATCGTTTTCCGGGACGCCGGCTGGATGATCCTC
CAGCGCGGGGATCTCATGCTGGAGTTCTTCGCCCACCCCAACTTGTTTATTGCAGCTTATAATGGTTACA
AATAAAGCAATAGCATCACAAATTTCACAAATAAAGCATTTTTTTCACTGCATTCTAGTTGTGGTTTGTC
CAAACTCATCAATGTATCTTATCATGTCTGTATACCGTCGACCTCTAGCTAGAGCTTGGCGTAATCATGG
TCATAGCTGTTTCCTGTGTGAAATTGTTATCCGCTCACAATTCCACACAACATACGAGCCGGAAGCATAA
AGTGTAAAGCCTGGGGTGCCTAATGAGTGAGCTAACTCACATTAATTGCGTTGCGCTCACTGCCCGCTTT
CCAGTCGGGAAACCTGTCGTGCCAGCTGCATTAATGAATCGGCCAACGCGCGGGGAGAGGCGGTTTGCGT
ATTGGGCGCTCTTCCGCTTCCTCGCTCACTGACTCGCTGCGCTCGGTCGTTCGGCTGCGGCGAGCGGTAT
CAGCTCACTCAAAGGCGGTAATACGGTTATCCACAGAATCAGGGGATAACGCAGGAAAGAACATGTGAGC
AAAAGGCCAGCAAAAGGCCAGGAACCGTAAAAAGGCCGCGTTGCTGGCGTTTTTCCATAGGCTCCGCCCC
CCTGACGAGCATCACAAAAATCGACGCTCAAGTCAGAGGTGGCGAAACCCGACAGGACTATAAAGATACC
AGGCGTTTCCCCCTGGAAGCTCCCTCGTGCGCTCTCCTGTTCCGACCCTGCCGCTTACCGGATACCTGTC
CGCCTTTCTCCCTTCGGGAAGCGTGGCGCTTTCTCATAGCTCACGCTGTAGGTATCTCAGTTCGGTGTAG
GTCGTTCGC
